Addgene plasmid #235749: pYO227
Purpose: Protein expression of ZZ-FL ScVPS30
Depositing lab: Roger Williams. Depositing organization: MRC Laboratory of Molecular Biology. Publication: Structure and flexibility of the endosomal Vps34 complex reveals the basis of its function on membranes. Rostislavleva K, Soler N, Ohashi Y, Zhang L, Pardon E, Burke JE, Masson GR, Johnson C, Steyaert J, Ktistakis NT, Williams RL. Science. 2015 Oct 9;350(6257):aac7365. doi: 10.1126/science.aac7365. PubMed 26450213.
Backbone
  Vector backbone: pRS426
  Vector type: Yeast Expression
Growth in bacteria
  Bacterial resistance: Ampicillin, 100 μg/mL
  Growth temperature: 37°C
  Growth strain: DH5alpha
  Copy number: High Copy
Gene/Insert
  Gene/Insert name: VPS30
  Species: S. cerevisiae (budding yeast)
  Tag / fusion protein: ZZ-3xTEV (N terminal on insert)
  Cloning method: Restriction Enzyme; 5′ cloning site Unknown (unknown if destroyed)
Terms and licenses: Academic/Nonprofit Terms; Industry Terms: Not Available to Industry
How to cite: pYO227 was a gift from Roger Williams (Addgene plasmid # 235749 ; http://n2t.net/addgene:235749 ; RRID:Addgene_235749)
