[The description below was written by a language model from this plasmid's Addgene catalogue record and pLannotate feature annotations shown in this document.]
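Description:
pYO227 is an 8.7 kb yeast expression plasmid built on the pRS426 backbone, an E. coli–S. cerevisiae shuttle vector. In bacteria it is maintained at high copy through a ColE1/pUC-type origin and selected with ampicillin via the β-lactamase gene. In yeast it replicates episomally at multiple copies from the 2μ origin and is selected by uracil prototrophy through the URA3 marker with its own promoter, which can also be counterselected with 5-FOA. The backbone retains pBluescript-derived remnants, including an f1 origin, a lacZα fragment, the lac promoter and operator, flanking T7 and T3 promoters, and a fragment of the multiple cloning site.

The payload is full-length S. cerevisiae VPS30 (also known as ATG6, the yeast Beclin 1 homologue), a subunit of both the autophagy-specific and the endosomal Vps34 phosphatidylinositol 3-kinase complexes. It is fused at its N terminus to a ZZ tag, annotated as two tandem IgG-binding units of Staphylococcus aureus protein A. The catalogue entry states that three TEV protease sites follow the tag; these are not annotated separately but would fall in the gap between the tag and the VPS30 coding sequence. This arrangement allows capture of the fusion protein on IgG resin and release of the protein by TEV cleavage. Upstream of the fusion, the feature table detects a Gal4-responsive UAS followed by a fragment of the TDH3 (GAP) promoter, which suggests a hybrid, galactose-responsive promoter, although the record does not name the promoter explicitly. No terminator is annotated. The stated purpose is expression of ZZ-tagged full-length Vps30 in yeast, and the associated publication concerns the structure of the endosomal Vps34 complex.
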