Features (pLannotate 1.2.2; 23 found; start..end, strand, type, name):
    137..186     +  misc_feature   bom (fragment): basis of mobility region from pBR322
    194..409     +  promoter       URA3 promoter: S. cerevisiae URA3
    410..1213    +  CDS            URA3: orotidine-5'-phosphate decarboxylase, required for uracil biosynthesis; S. cerevisiae URA3; yeast auxotrophic marker, counterselectable with 5-fluoroorotic acid (5-FOA)
   1292..1343    +  misc_feature   bom (fragment): basis of mobility region from pBR322
   1371..1799    -  rep_origin     f1 ori (sequence partly withheld): f1 bacteriophage origin of replication; arrow indicates direction of (+) strand synthesis
   1803..1958    -  CDS            lacZα (fragment): LacZα fragment of β-galactosidase; lacZ fragment
   1966..1984    +  promoter       T7 promoter: promoter for bacteriophage T7 RNA polymerase
   2068..2185    +  protein_bind   UAS: upstream activating sequence mediating Gal4-dependent induction Gal4
   2299..2493    +  promoter       GAP promoter (fragment): S. cerevisiae TDH3; promoter for glyceraldehyde-3-phosphate dehydrogenase
   2561..2731    +  CDS            ProtA: IgG-binding unit of Staphylococcus aureus protein A
   2735..2905    +  CDS            ProtA: IgG-binding unit of Staphylococcus aureus protein A
   3089..4759    +  CDS            VPS30: BECN1_YEAST - Also known as APG6, ATG6, VPT30. Experimental evidence at protein level: Swiss-Prot protein existence level 1. Required for cytoplasm to vacuole transport (Cvt), autophagy, nucleophagy, and mitophagy, as a part of the autophagy-specific VPS34 PI3-kinase complex I. This complex is essential to recruit the ATG8- phosphatidylinositol conjugate and the ATG12-ATG5 conjugate to the pre- autophagosomal structure. Also involved in endosome-to-Golgi retrograde transport as part of the VPS34 PI3-kinase complex II. This second complex is required for the endosome-to-Golgi retrieval of PEP1
   5083..5106    -  misc_feature   MCS (fragment): pBluescript multiple cloning site
   5119..5137    -  promoter       T3 promoter: promoter for bacteriophage T3 RNA polymerase
   5182..5198    -  protein_bind   lac operator: The lac repressor binds to the lac operator to inhibit transcription in E. coli. This inhibition can be relieved by adding lactose or isopropyl-β-D-thiogalactopyranoside (IPTG). lac repressor encoded by lacI
   5206..5236    -  promoter       lac promoter: promoter for the E. coli lac operon
   5251..5272    -  protein_bind   CAP binding site: CAP binding activates transcription in the presence of cAMP. E. coli catabolite activator protein
   5285..5377    -  CDS            lacI (fragment): lac repressor; lacI; The lac repressor binds to the lac operator to inhibit transcription in E. coli. This inhibition can be relieved by adding lactose or isopropyl-β-D-thiogalactopyranoside (IPTG).
   5560..6148    -  rep_origin     ori: high-copy-number ColE1/pMB1/pBR322/pUC origin of replication
   6319..7179    -  CDS            AmpR: β-lactamase; bla; confers resistance to ampicillin, carbenicillin, and related antibiotics
   7180..7284    -  promoter       AmpR promoter: bla
   7311..8653    -  rep_origin     2μ ori: yeast 2μ plasmid origin of replication
   8721..35      +  CDS            rop (fragment) (across the origin): Rop protein, which maintains plasmids at low copy number; rop
>Addgene plasmid #235749 | pYO227 | addgene full sequence | sequence record 472626 | Addgene NGS Result
TCGCGCGTTTCGGTGATGACGGTGAAAACCTCTGACACATGCAGCTCCCGGAGACGGTCACAGCTTGTCT
GTAAGCGGATGCCGGGAGCAGACAAGCCCGTCAGGGCGCGTCAGCGGGTGTTGGCGGGTGTCGGGGCTGG
CTTAACTATGCGGCATCAGAGCAGATTGTACTGAGAGTGCACCATACCACCTTTTCAATTCATCATTTTT
TTTTTATTCTTTTTTTTGATTTCGGTTTCCTTGAAATTTTTTTGATTCGGTAATCTCCGAACAGAAGGAA
GAACGAAGGAAGGAGCACAGACTTAGATTGGTATATATACGCATATGTAGTGTTGAAGAAACATGAAATT
GCCCAGTATTCTTAACCCAACTGCACAGAACAAAAACCTGCAGGAAACGAAGATAAATCATGTCGAAAGC
TACATATAAGGAACGTGCTGCTACTCATCCTAGTCCTGTTGCTGCCAAGCTATTTAATATCATGCACGAA
AAGCAAACAAACTTGTGTGCTTCATTGGATGTTCGTACCACCAAGGAATTACTGGAGTTAGTTGAAGCAT
TAGGTCCCAAAATTTGTTTACTAAAAACACATGTGGATATCTTGACTGATTTTTCCATGGAGGGCACAGT
TAAGCCGCTAAAGGCATTATCCGCCAAGTACAATTTTTTACTCTTCGAAGACAGAAAATTTGCTGACATT
GGTAATACAGTCAAATTGCAGTACTCTGCGGGTGTATACAGAATAGCAGAATGGGCAGACATTACGAATG
CACACGGTGTGGTGGGCCCAGGTATTGTTAGCGGTTTGAAGCAGGCGGCAGAAGAAGTAACAAAGGAACC
TAGAGGCCTTTTGATGTTAGCAGAATTGTCATGCAAGGGCTCCCTATCTACTGGAGAATATACTAAGGGT
ACTGTTGACATTGCGAAGAGCGACAAAGATTTTGTTATCGGCTTTATTGCTCAAAGAGACATGGGTGGAA
GAGATGAAGGTTACGATTGGTTGATTATGACACCCGGTGTGGGTTTAGATGACAAGGGAGACGCATTGGG
TCAACAGTATAGAACCGTGGATGATGTGGTCTCTACAGGATCTGACATTATTATTGTTGGAAGAGGACTA
TTTGCAAAGGGAAGGGATGCTAAGGTAGAGGGTGAACGTTACAGAAAAGCAGGCTGGGAAGCATATTTGA
GAAGATGCGGCCAGCAAAACTAAAAAACTGTATTATAAGTAAATGCATGTATACTAAACTCACAAATTAG
AGCTTCAATTTAATTATATCAGTTATTACCCTATGCGGTGTGAAATACCGCACAGATGCGTAAGGAGAAA
ATACCGCATCAGGAAATTGTAAGCGTTAATATTTTGTTAAAATTCGCGTTAAATTTTTGTTAAATCAGCT
CATTTTTTAACCAATAGGCCGAAATCGGCAAAATCCCTTATAAATCAAAAGAATAGACCGAGATAGGGT
[37 nt withheld, positions 1470-1506]
AAAGAACGTGGACTCCAACGTCAAAGG
[49 nt withheld, positions 1534-1582]
T
[91 nt withheld, positions 1584-1674]
G
[124 nt withheld, positions 1676-1799]
CCATTCGCCATTCAGGCTGCGCAACTGTTGGGAAGGGCGATCGGTGCGGGCCTCTTCGCTATTACGCCAG
CTGGCGAAAGGGGGATGTGCTGCAAGGCGATTAAGTTGGGTAACGCCAGGGTTTTCCCAGTCACGACGTT
GTAAAACGACGGCCAGTGAGCGCGCGTAATACGACTCACTATAGGGCGAATTGGGTACCGCTATGACATG
ATTACGAATTGGCGCGCCGGCCGCGGATCTTTGCAAAGATCCAAAAAAAGCATGCGTACGGATTAGAAGC
CGCCGAGCGGGTGACAGCCCTCCGAAGGAAGACTCTCCTCCGTGCGTCCTCGTCTTCACCGGTCGCGTTC
CTGAAACGCAGATGTGCCTCGCGCCGCACTGCTCCGAACAATAAAGATTCTACAATACTAGCTTTTATGG
TTATGAAGAGGAAAATTGGCAGTAACCTGGCCCCACAAACCTCAAATGAACGAATCAAATTAACAACCAG
ATATCTCGACTGAAAAAAAAGGTTTAAACCAGTTCCCTGAAATTATTCCCCTACTTGACTAATAAGTATA
TAAAGACGGTAGGTATTGATTGTAATTCTGTAAATCTATTTCTTAAACTTCTTGAATTCTACTTTTATAG
TTAGTCTTTTTTTTAGTTTTAAAACACCAAGAACTTAGTTTCGAATAAACACACATAAATAAACCATGAT
GGGAGCAGGGGCGGGTGCTAGCGAGAACCTGTACTTCCAGGGCGCCCACGATGAAGCCGTAGACAACAAA
TTCAACAAAGAACAACAAAACGCGTTCTATGAGATCTTACATTTACCTAACTTAAACGAAGAACAACGAA
ACGCCTTCATCCAAAGTTTAAAAGATGACCCAAGCCAAAGCGCTAACCTTTTAGCAGAAGCTAAAAAGCT
AAATGATGCTCAGGCGCCGAAAGTAGACAACAAATTCAACAAAGAACAACAAAACGCGTTCTATGAGATC
TTACATTTACCTAACTTAAACGAAGAACAACGAAACGCCTTCATCCAAAGTTTAAAAGATGACCCAAGCC
AAAGCGCTAACCTTTTAGCAGAAGCTAAAAAGCTAAATGATGCTCAGGCGCCGAAAGTAGACGCGGAAAA
CCTGTATTTCCAGGGAGGCGGATCTTCTAGACCAACTACTGCCTCTGAAAATTTGTACTTTCAAGGCGAG
TTGAAGACCACTGCTTCTGAAAACTTGTACTTCCAAGGTGAGTTACTCGAGGGTGAATTGAAGACTGCTG
CTTTGGCTCAACACGACGAAGCCATGGGCATGAAGTGCCAAACATGTCACCTGCCGCTGCAACTGGACCC
ATCTTTAGAAGGTCTTAGTTTAACCCAAAGAAATTTGCTACTTTCAAATAATTCAATTATCACTGCAACG
AATGAAAATGTCATCAGCAACAAGGGCATCGAAGCCGCAGATAATTGTGGGCCTCAAATACCGAAGGAGA
GGCTGAGGCGATTAGGGGAGATTCAGAACATAAAAGACTTGAATTTAATAGATGACAAATTGATCACTGA
TTCGTTTGTTTTTCTTAATCACGATGATGATGATAATGCTAATATTACGAGTAATAGCAGAGAGGACCAG
CGTTATGGAAATGCCAACGGAAATGATAATAAAAAAGCTAATAGTGATACTTCCGATGGAACCAGTACCT
TTCGAGATCATGACGAAGAGGAACAAGAAGCTACGGATGAAGACGAAAACCAACAAATACAATTGAATTC
CAAGACTTTGTCCACACAAGTCAACGCAATGACTAATGTATTTAACATTCTATCTTCTCAAACAAACATA
GACTTTCCTATCTGTCAGGACTGCTGTAACATCTTGATAAACAGACTAAAGAGTGAGTATGATGATGCAA
TAAAAGAGAGAGATACTTACGCTCAATTTTTATCGAAGTTAGAGAGTCAAAACAAAGAAATATCAGAAAG
CAATAAAGAAAAGCAGTATTCCCATAATCTTTCGGAAAAAGAAAATTTGAAAAAGGAAGAGGAAAGACTC
TTGGATCAATTATTACGTTTGGAAATGACAGATGATGACTTAGATGGAGAACTAGTTCGTTTACAAGAAA
AGAAAGTTCAACTGGAAAATGAGAAACTCCAAAAACTGAGTGATCAGAATTTAATGGATTTAAATAACAT
TCAATTCAACAAAAATTTACAGTCATTAAAACTGCAATACGAATTATCCTTGAATCAATTAGACAAATTG
AGGAAAATCAATATTTTCAATGCTACATTCAAAATCTCACATAGCGGCCCCTTTGCCACTATAAATGGAT
TGAGATTAGGCAGTATACCAGAATCAGTGGTTCCTTGGAAGGAAATCAATGCAGCACTGGGCCAATTGAT
TCTTTTACTGGCTACCATAAACAAAAACCTGAAGATAAATTTAGTGGACTACGAATTACAACCGATGGGT
TCATTTTCCAAAATCAAGAAAAGAATGGTTAACAGTGTCGAATATAATAATTCCACTACGAACGCTCCCG
GTGATTGGTTGATTCTGCCTGTCTACTATGATGAGAATTTCAATTTGGGGAGAATCTTCCGCAAGGAAAC
GAAGTTTGATAAATCATTAGAAACAACATTAGAAATAATAAGCGAAATCACTCGGCAGCTTTCTACGATA
GCGTCATCATATTCATCTCAAACACTCGCAACAAGCCAAGATGAATCTTCAATGAATAACGCAAATGACG
TTGAAAATAGTACTTCCATTCTCGAGCTACCCTATATCATGAATAAGGACAAGATTAATGGATTATCCGT
CAAATTGCATGGTAGCAGTCCCAACCTTGAATGGACAACGGCTATGAAATTTTTATTAACCAATGTAAAG
TGGTTGTTAGCGTTTTCTTCCAATTTACTATCCAAGTCAATTACCTTAAGCCCTACAGTGAATCACAATG
ATAAGACCATCAGCGGAAACGGATCCTAACCCAAGCTTAAGTCGACTTTGTTCCCACTGTACTTTTAGCT
CGTACAAAATACAATATACTTTTCATTTCTCCGTAAACAACATGTTTTCCCATGTAATATCCTTTTCTAT
TTTTCGTTCCGTTACCAACTTTACACATACTTTATATAGCTATTCACTTCTATACACTAAAAAACTAAGA
CAATTTTAATTTTGCTGCCTGCCATATTTCAATTTGTTATAAATTCCTATAATTTATCCTATTAGTAGCT
AAAAAAAGATGAATGTGAATCGAATCCTAAGAGAATTCCCCTCGAAGATCGATCTGGCGGCCCGCGGCCG
CCACCGCGGTGGAGCTCCAGCTTTTGTTCCCTTTAGTGAGGGTTAATTGCGCGCTTGGCGTAATCATGGT
CATAGCTGTTTCCTGTGTGAAATTGTTATCCGCTCACAATTCCACACAACATACGAGCCGGAAGCATAAA
GTGTAAAGCCTGGGGTGCCTAATGAGTGAGCTAACTCACATTAATTGCGTTGCGCTCACTGCCCGCTTTC
CAGTCGGGAAACCTGTCGTGCCAGCTGCATTAATGAATCGGCCAACGCGCGGGGAGAGGCGGTTTGCGTA
TTGGGCGCTCTTCCGCTTCCTCGCTCACTGACTCGCTGCGCTCGGTCGTTCGGCTGCGGCGAGCGGTATC
AGCTCACTCAAAGGCGGTAATACGGTTATCCACAGAATCAGGGGATAACGCAGGAAAGAACATGTGAGCA
AAAGGCCAGCAAAAGGCCAGGAACCGTAAAAAGGCCGCGTTGCTGGCGTTTTTCCATAGGCTCCGCCCCC
CTGACGAGCATCACAAAAATCGACGCTCAAGTCAGAGGTGGCGAAACCCGACAGGACTATAAAGATACCA
GGCGTTTCCCCCTGGAAGCTCCCTCGTGCGCTCTCCTGTTCCGACCCTGCCGCTTACCGGATACCTGTCC
GCCTTTCTCCCTTCGGGAAGCGTGGCGCTTTCTCATAGCTCACGCTGTAGGTATCTCAGTTCGGTGTAGG
TCGTTCGCTCCAAGCTGGGCTGTGTGCACGAACCCCCCGTTCAGCCCGACCGCTGCGCCTTATCCGGTAA
CTATCGTCTTGAGTCCAACCCGGTAAGACACGACTTATCGCCACTGGCAGCAGCCACTGGTAACAGGATT
AGCAGAGCGAGGTATGTAGGCGGTGCTACAGAGTTCTTGAAGTGGTGGCCTAACTACGGCTACACTAGAA
GAACAGTATTTGGTATCTGCGCTCTGCTGAAGCCAGTTACCTTCGGAAAAAGAGTTGGTAGCTCTTGATC
CGGCAAACAAACCACCGCTGGTAGCGGTGGTTTTTTTGTTTGCAAGCAGCAGATTACGCGCAGAAAAAAA
GGATCTCAAGAAGATCCTTTGATCTTTTCTACGGGGTCTGACGCTCAGTGGAACGAAAACTCACGTTAAG
GGATTTTGGTCATGAGATTATCAAAAAGGATCTTCACCTAGATCCTTTTAAATTAAAAATGAAGTTTTAA
ATCAATCTAAAGTATATATGAGTAAACTTGGTCTGACAGTTACCAATGCTTAATCAGTGAGGCACCTATC
TCAGCGATCTGTCTATTTCGTTCATCCATAGTTGCCTGACTCCCCGTCGTGTAGATAACTACGATACGGG
AGGGCTTACCATCTGGCCCCAGTGCTGCAATGATACCGCGAGACCCACGCTCACCGGCTCCAGATTTATC
AGCAATAAACCAGCCAGCCGGAAGGGCCGAGCGCAGAAGTGGTCCTGCAACTTTATCCGCCTCCATCCAG
TCTATTAATTGTTGCCGGGAAGCTAGAGTAAGTAGTTCGCCAGTTAATAGTTTGCGCAACGTTGTTGCCA
TTGCTACAGGCATCGTGGTGTCACGCTCGTCGTTTGGTATGGCTTCATTCAGCTCCGGTTCCCAACGATC
AAGGCGAGTTACATGATCCCCCATGTTGTGCAAAAAAGCGGTTAGCTCCTTCGGTCCTCCGATCGTTGTC
AGAAGTAAGTTGGCCGCAGTGTTATCACTCATGGTTATGGCAGCACTGCATAATTCTCTTACTGTCATGC
CATCCGTAAGATGCTTTTCTGTGACTGGTGAGTACTCAACCAAGTCATTCTGAGAATAGTGTATGCGGCG
ACCGAGTTGCTCTTGCCCGGCGTCAATACGGGATAATACCGCGCCACATAGCAGAACTTTAAAAGTGCTC
ATCATTGGAAAACGTTCTTCGGGGCGAAAACTCTCAAGGATCTTACCGCTGTTGAGATCCAGTTCGATGT
AACCCACTCGTGCACCCAACTGATCTTCAGCATCTTTTACTTTCACCAGCGTTTCTGGGTGAGCAAAAAC
AGGAAGGCAAAATGCCGCAAAAAAGGGAATAAGGGCGACACGGAAATGTTGAATACTCATACTCTTCCTT
TTTCAATATTATTGAAGCATTTATCAGGGTTATTGTCTCATGAGCGGATACATATTTGAATGTATTTAGA
AAAATAAACAAATAGGGGTTCCGCGCACATTTCCCCGAAAAGTGCCACCTGAACGAAGCATCTGTGCTTC
ATTTTGTAGAACAAAAATGCAACGCGAGAGCGCTAATTTTTCAAACAAAGAATCTGAGCTGCATTTTTAC
AGAACAGAAATGCAACGCGAAAGCGCTATTTTACCAACGAAGAATCTGTGCTTCATTTTTGTAAAACAAA
AATGCAACGCGAGAGCGCTAATTTTTCAAACAAAGAATCTGAGCTGCATTTTTACAGAACAGAAATGCAA
CGCGAGAGCGCTATTTTACCAACAAAGAATCTATACTTCTTTTTTGTTCTACAAAAATGCATCCCGAGAG
CGCTATTTTTCTAACAAAGCATCTTAGATTACTTTTTTTCTCCTTTGTGCGCTCTATAATGCAGTCTCTT
GATAACTTTTTGCACTGTAGGTCCGTTAAGGTTAGAAGAAGGCTACTTTGGTGTCTATTTTCTCTTCCAT
AAAAAAAGCCTGACTCCACTTCCCGCGTTTACTGATTACTAGCGAAGCTGCGGGTGCATTTTTTCAAGAT
AAAGGCATCCCCGATTATATTCTATACCGATGTGGATTGCGCATACTTTGTGAACAGAAAGTGATAGCGT
TGATGATTCTTCATTGGTCAGAAAATTATGAACGGTTTCTTCTATTTTGTCTCTATATACTACGTATAGG
AAATGTTTACATTTTCGTATTGTTTTCGATTCACTCTATGAATAGTTCTTACTACAATTTTTTTGTCTAA
AGAGTAATACTAGAGATAAACATAAAAAATGTAGAGGTCGAGTTTAGATGCAAGTTCAAGGAGCGAAAGG
TGGATGGGTAGGTTATATAGGGATATAGCACAGAGATATATAGCAAAGAGATACTTTTGAGCAATGTTTG
TGGAAGCGGTATTCGCAATATTTTAGTAGCTCGTTACAGTCCGGTGCGTTTTTGGTTTTTTGAAAGTGCG
TCTTCAGAGCGCTTTTGGTTTTCAAAAGCGCTCTGAAGTTCCTATACTTTCTAGAGAATAGGAACTTCGG
AATAGGAACTTCAAAGCGTTTCCGAAAACGAGCGCTTCCGAAAATGCAACGCGAGCTGCGCACATACAGC
TCACTGTTCACGTCGCACCTATATCTGCGTGTTGCCTGTATATATATATACATGAGAAGAACGGCATAGT
GCGTGTTTATGCTTAAATGCGTACTTATATGCGTCTATTTATGTAGGATGAAAGGTAGTCTAGTACCTCC
TGTGATATTATCCCATTCCATGCGGGGTATCGTATGCTTCCTTCAGCACTACCCTTTAGCTGTTCTATAT
GCTGCCACTCCTCAATTGGATTAGTCTCATCCTTCAATGCTATCATTTCCTTTGATATTGGATCATACTA
AGAAACCATTATTATCATGACATTAACCTATAAAAATAGGCGTATCACGAGGCCCTTTCGTC
